>Addgene plasmid #146294 | pCIneo-lambdaN-HA-HsTNRC6A-C-term_F | depositor full sequence | sequence record 288739 | Full Sequence
TCAATATTGGCCATTAGCCATATTATTCATTGGTTATATAGCATAAATCAATATTGGCTATTGGCCATTG
CATACGTTGTATCTATATCATAATATGTACATTTATATTGGCTCATGTCCAATATGACCGCCATGTTGGC
ATTGATTATTGACTAGTTATTAATAGTAATCAATTACGGGGTCATTAGTTCATAGCCCATATATGGAGTT
CCGCGTTACATAACTTACGGTAAATGGCCCGCCTGGCTGACCGCCCAACGACCCCCGCCCATTGACGTCA
ATAATGACGTATGTTCCCATAGTAACGCCAATAGGGACTTTCCATTGACGTCAATGGGTGGAGTATTTAC
GGTAAACTGCCCACTTGGCAGTACATCAAGTGTATCATATGCCAAGTCCGCCCCCTATTGACGTCAATGA
CGGTAAATGGCCCGCCTGGCATTATGCCCAGTACATGACCTTACGGGACTTTCCTACTTGGCAGTACATC
TACGTATTAGTCATCGCTATTACCATGGTGATGCGGTTTTGGCAGTACACCAATGGGCGTGGATAGCGGT
TTGACTCACGGGGATTTCCAAGTCTCCACCCCATTGACGTCAATGGGAGTTTGTTTTGGCACCAAAATCA
ACGGGACTTTCCAAAATGTCGTAACAACTGCGATCGCCCGCCCCGTTGACGCAAATGGGCGGTAGGCGTG
TACGGTGGGAGGTCTATATAAGCAGAGCTCGTTTAGTGAACCGTCAGATCACTAGAAGCTTTATTGCGGT
AGTTTATCACAGTTAAATTGCTAACGCAGTCAGTGCTTCTGACACAACAGTCTCGAACTTAAGCTGCAGT
GACTCTCTTAAGGTAGCCTTGCAGAAGTTGGTCGTGAGGCACTGGGCAGGTAAGTATCAAGGTTACAAGA
CAGGTTTAAGGAGACCAATAGAAACTGGGCTTGTCGAGACAGAGAAGACTCTTGCGTTTCTGATAGGCAC
CTATTGGTCTTACTGACATCCACTTTGCCTTTCTCTCCACAGGTGTCCACTCCCAGTTCAATTACAGCTC
TTAAGGCTAGAGTACTTAATACGACTCACTATAGGCTAGCCACCATGGACGCACAAACACGACGACGTGA
GCGTCGCGCTGAGAAACAAGCTCAATGGAAAGCTGCAAACCCACCGCTCGAGAATTCACGCGTGATGGCT
TACCCATACGATGTTCCAGATTACGCTCTGAGTGGCAAAAAAAGGAGAAGGGAAAGGGGAATGATGAAAG
GTGGAAACAAACAAGAAGAAGCGTGGATAAATCCATTTGTTAAACAGTTTTCAAACATCAGTTTTTCGAG
AGACTCACCAGAGGAAAATGTACAAAGCAATAAGATGGACCTTTCTGGAGGAATGTTACAAGACAAACGA
ATGGAGATAGATAAACATAGCCTAAATATTGGTGATTACAATCGAACGGTCGGGAAAGGCCCTGGTTCTC
GGCCTCAGATTTCCAAAGAGTCTTCCATGGAGCGCAATCCTTATTTTGATAAGGATGGCATTGTAGCAGA
TGAATCCCAAAACATGCAGTTTATGTCCAGTCAAAGCATGAAGCTTCCCCCTTCAAATAGTGCACTACCT
AACCAGGCCCTTGGCTCCATAGCAGGGCTGGGTATGCAAAACTTGAATTCTGTTAGACAGAATGGCAATC
CCAGTATGTTTGGTGTTGGAAACACAGCAGCACAACCCCGGGGCATGCAGCAGCCTCCAGCACAACCTCT
TAGTTCATCTCAGCCTAATCTCCGTGCTCAAGTGCCTCCTCCATTACTCTCCCCTCAGGTTCCAGTTTCA
TTGCTGAAGTATGCACCAAACAACGGTGGCCTGAATCCACTCTTTGGCCCTCAACAGGTAGCCATGCTGA
ACCAGCTATCCCAGCTAAACCAGCTTTCTCAGATCTCCCAGTTACAGCGATTGTTAGCGCAGCAGCAAAG
GGCGCAGAGTCAGAGAAGCGTGCCTTCTGGGAACCGGCCGCAGCAAGACCAGCAGGGTCGACCTCTTAGT
GTGCAGCAGCAAATGATGCAACAATCTCGTCAACTTGATCCAAACCTGTTGGTGAAGCAGCAGACTCCAC
CATCTCAGCAGCAGCCACTCCATCAGCCAGCCATGAAGTCTTTCCTTGACAATGTCATGCCCCACACTAC
ACCTGAGCTGCAAAAAGGGCCATCACCAATAAATGCTTTCAGCAACTTCCCTATAGGCTTGAACTCAAAC
TTGAATGTAAATATGGATATGAACAGTATTAAAGAGCCACAGTCAAGACTAAGGAAGTGGACGACAGTGG
ACAGCATTTCTGTGAACACATCTTTGGATCAAAACTCCAGCAAACATGGTGCTATTTCAAGTGGTTTCAG
GCTGGAAGAGTCTCCATTTGTTCCCTATGACTTTATGAACAGCAGTACTTCACCAGCCAGTCCTCCAGGT
TCAATAGGAGATGGCTGGCCACGTGCCAAATCGCCTAACGGCTCTAGCAGTGTTAATTGGCCACCAGAAT
TTCGTCCTGGTGAGCCATGGAAAGGTTATCCAAACATTGACCCTGAAACTGACCCTTACGTCACTCCTGG
CAGTGTCATAAACAATCTTTCAATTAATACTGTGCGGGAAGTTGACCACCTCAGGGACAGGAACAGTGGG
TCATCCTCATCCTTGAACACCACGCTGCCTTCAACTAGTGCCTGGTCATCCATTCGTGCCTCCAACTACA
ACGTTCCCCTCAGCAGTACAGCACAAAGCACTTCAGCCAGAAATAGTGATTCCAAATTGACATGGTCTCC
TGGTTCAGTTACAAACACCTCTCTGGCTCATGAGCTGTGGAAGGTCCCTTTGCCACCTAAAAACATCACT
GCTCCGTCCCGCCCACCTCCGGGACTGACTGGTCAGAAGCCACCCTTGTCTACGTGGGATAATTCTCCCC
TTCGTATAGGTGGAGGATGGGGAAATTCTGACGCCAGATATACCCCAGGTTCCAGCTGGGGTGAGAGCAG
CTCAGGGAGAATAACAAATTGGCTTGTTCTAAAAAACCTTACACCTCAGATCGATGGCTCAACTCTGCGC
ACTCTGTGCATGCAGCACGGCCCGCTGATCACATTCCACCTGAACCTCCCTCACGGAAATGCTCTGGTCC
GCTACAGTTCAAAAGAAGAGGTAGTGGAGGCACAAAAGTCTCTGCACATGTGTGTACTGGGGAACACTAC
TATTCTTGCTGAGTTTGCCAGTGAAGAGGAGATCAGTCGTTTCTTTGCACAAAGCCAGTCTCTGACCCCT
TCTCCCGGCTGGCAGTCTCTCGGGTCCAGCCAGAGCCGGCTGGGCTCCCTCGACTGTTCCCACTCATTCT
CCAGCCGGACCGATCTCAATCACTGGAATGGTGCTGGGCTGTCGGGAACTAACTGTGGAGACCTTCACGG
CACTTCACTCTGGGGGACCCCGCATTATTCCACAAGCCTGTGGGGTCCCCCAAGCAGCAGCGACCCCCGA
GGAATTAGCAGCCCATCTCCCATTAACGCTTTTCTTTCTGTTGACCACCTGGGTGGGGGTGGAGAGTCCA
TGTAATCTAGAGTCGACCCGGGCGGCCGCTTCCCTTTAGTGAGGGTTAATGCTTCGAGCAGACATGATAA
GATACATTGATGAGTTTGGACAAACCACAACTAGAATGCAGTGAAAAAAATGCTTTATTTGTGAAATTTG
TGATGCTATTGCTTTATTTGTAACCATTATAAGCTGCAATAAACAAGTTAACAACAACAATTGCATTCAT
TTTATGTTTCAGGTTCAGGGGGAGATGTGGGAGGTTTTTTAAAGCAAGTAAAACCTCTACAAATGTGGTA
AAATCCGATAAGGATCGATCCGGGCTGGCGTAATAGCGAAGAGGCCCGCACCGATCGCCCTTCCCAACAG
TTGCGCAGCCTGAATGGCGAATGG
[124 nt withheld, positions 3945-4068]
C
[91 nt withheld, positions 4070-4160]
A
[49 nt withheld, positions 4162-4210]
CCTTTGACGTTGGAGTCCACGTTCTTT
[37 nt withheld, positions 4238-4274]
ACCCTATCTCGGTCTATTCTTTTGATTTATAAGGGATTTTGCCGATTTCGGCCTATTGGTTAAAAAATGA
GCTGATTTAACAAAAATTTAACGCGAATTTTAACAAAATATTAACGCTTACAATTTCCTGATGCGGTATT
TTCTCCTTACGCATCTGTGCGGTATTTCACACCGCATACGCGGATCTGCGCAGCACCATGGCCTGAAATA
ACCTCTGAAAGAGGAACTTGGTTAGGTACCTTCTGAGGCGGAAAGAACCAGCTGTGGAATGTGTGTCAGT
TAGGGTGTGGAAAGTCCCCAGGCTCCCCAGCAGGCAGAAGTATGCAAAGCATGCATCTCAATTAGTCAGC
AACCAGGTGTGGAAAGTCCCCAGGCTCCCCAGCAGGCAGAAGTATGCAAAGCATGCATCTCAATTAGTCA
GCAACCATAGTCCCGCCCCTAACTCCGCCCATCCCGCCCCTAACTCCGCCCAGTTCCGCCCATTCTCCGC
CCCATGGCTGACTAATTTTTTTTATTTATGCAGAGGCCGAGGCCGCCTCGGCCTCTGAGCTATTCCAGAA
GTAGTGAGGAGGCTTTTTTGGAGGCCTAGGCTTTTGCAAAAAGCTTGATTCTTCTGACACAACAGTCTCG
AACTTAAGGCTAGAGCCACCATGATTGAACAAGATGGATTGCACGCAGGTTCTCCGGCCGCTTGGGTGGA
GAGGCTATTCGGCTATGACTGGGCACAACAGACAATCGGCTGCTCTGATGCCGCCGTGTTCCGGCTGTCA
GCGCAGGGGCGCCCGGTTCTTTTTGTCAAGACCGACCTGTCCGGTGCCCTGAATGAACTGCAGGACGAGG
CAGCGCGGCTATCGTGGCTGGCCACGACGGGCGTTCCTTGCGCAGCTGTGCTCGACGTTGTCACTGAAGC
GGGAAGGGACTGGCTGCTATTGGGCGAAGTGCCGGGGCAGGATCTCCTGTCATCTCACCTTGCTCCTGCC
GAGAAAGTATCCATCATGGCTGATGCAATGCGGCGGCTGCATACGCTTGATCCGGCTACCTGCCCATTCG
ACCACCAAGCGAAACATCGCATCGAGCGAGCACGTACTCGGATGGAAGCCGGTCTTGTCGATCAGGATGA
TCTGGACGAAGAGCATCAGGGGCTCGCGCCAGCCGAACTGTTCGCCAGGCTCAAGGCGCGCATGCCCGAC
GGCGAGGATCTCGTCGTGACCCATGGCGATGCCTGCTTGCCGAATATCATGGTGGAAAATGGCCGCTTTT
CTGGATTCATCGACTGTGGCCGGCTGGGTGTGGCGGACCGCTATCAGGACATAGCGTTGGCTACCCGTGA
TATTGCTGAAGAGCTTGGCGGCGAATGGGCTGACCGCTTCCTCGTGCTTTACGGTATCGCCGCTCCCGAT
TCGCAGCGCATCGCCTTCTATCGCCTTCTTGACGAGTTCTTCTGAGCGGGACTCTGGGGTTCGAAATGAC
CGACCAAGCGACGCCCAACCTGCCATCACGATGGCCGCAATAAAATATCTTTATTTTCATTACATCTGTG
TGTTGGTTTTTTGTGTGAATCGATAGCGATAAGGATCCGCGTATGGTGCACTCTCAGTACAATCTGCTCT
GATGCCGCATAGTTAAGCCAGCCCCGACACCCGCCAACACCCGCTGACGCGCCCTGACGGGCTTGTCTGC
TCCCGGCATCCGCTTACAGACAAGCTGTGACCGTCTCCGGGAGCTGCATGTGTCAGAGGTTTTCACCGTC
ATCACCGAAACGCGCGAGACGAAAGGGCCTCGTGATACGCCTATTTTTATAGGTTAATGTCATGATAATA
ATGGTTTCTTAGACGTCAGGTGGCACTTTTCGGGGAAATGTGCGCGGAACCCCTATTTGTTTATTTTTCT
AAATACATTCAAATATGTATCCGCTCATGAGACAATAACCCTGATAAATGCTTCAATAATATTGAAAAAG
GAAGAGTATGAGTATTCAACATTTCCGTGTCGCCCTTATTCCCTTTTTTGCGGCATTTTGCCTTCCTGTT
TTTGCTCACCCAGAAACGCTGGTGAAAGTAAAAGATGCTGAAGATCAGTTGGGTGCACGAGTGGGTTACA
TCGAACTGGATCTCAACAGCGGTAAGATCCTTGAGAGTTTTCGCCCCGAAGAACGTTTTCCAATGATGAG
CACTTTTAAAGTTCTGCTATGTGGCGCGGTATTATCCCGTATTGACGCCGGGCAAGAGCAACTCGGTCGC
CGCATACACTATTCTCAGAATGACTTGGTTGAGTACTCACCAGTCACAGAAAAGCATCTTACGGATGGCA
TGACAGTAAGAGAATTATGCAGTGCTGCCATAACCATGAGTGATAACACTGCGGCCAACTTACTTCTGAC
AACGATCGGAGGACCGAAGGAGCTAACCGCTTTTTTGCACAACATGGGGGATCATGTAACTCGCCTTGAT
CGTTGGGAACCGGAGCTGAATGAAGCCATACCAAACGACGAGCGTGACACCACGATGCCTGTAGCAATGG
CAACAACGTTGCGCAAACTATTAACTGGCGAACTACTTACTCTAGCTTCCCGGCAACAATTAATAGACTG
GATGGAGGCGGATAAAGTTGCAGGACCACTTCTGCGCTCGGCCCTTCCGGCTGGCTGGTTTATTGCTGAT
AAATCTGGAGCCGGTGAGCGTGGGTCTCGCGGTATCATTGCAGCACTGGGGCCAGATGGTAAGCCCTCCC
GTATCGTAGTTATCTACACGACGGGGAGTCAGGCAACTATGGATGAACGAAATAGACAGATCGCTGAGAT
AGGTGCCTCACTGATTAAGCATTGGTAACTGTCAGACCAAGTTTACTCATATATACTTTAGATTGATTTA
AAACTTCATTTTTAATTTAAAAGGATCTAGGTGAAGATCCTTTTTGATAATCTCATGACCAAAATCCCTT
AACGTGAGTTTTCGTTCCACTGAGCGTCAGACCCCGTAGAAAAGATCAAAGGATCTTCTTGAGATCCTTT
TTTTCTGCGCGTAATCTGCTGCTTGCAAACAAAAAAACCACCGCTACCAGCGGTGGTTTGTTTGCCGGAT
CAAGAGCTACCAACTCTTTTTCCGAAGGTAACTGGCTTCAGCAGAGCGCAGATACCAAATACTGTTCTTC
TAGTGTAGCCGTAGTTAGGCCACCACTTCAAGAACTCTGTAGCACCGCCTACATACCTCGCTCTGCTAAT
CCTGTTACCAGTGGCTGCTGCCAGTGGCGATAAGTCGTGTCTTACCGGGTTGGACTCAAGACGATAGTTA
CCGGATAAGGCGCAGCGGTCGGGCTGAACGGGGGGTTCGTGCACACAGCCCAGCTTGGAGCGAACGACCT
ACACCGAACTGAGATACCTACAGCGTGAGCTATGAGAAAGCGCCACGCTTCCCGAAGGGAGAAAGGCGGA
CAGGTATCCGGTAAGCGGCAGGGTCGGAACAGGAGAGCGCACGAGGGAGCTTCCAGGGGGAAACGCCTGG
TATCTTTATAGTCCTGTCGGGTTTCGCCACCTCTGACTTGAGCGTCGATTTTTGTGATGCTCGTCAGGGG
GGCGGAGCCTATGGAAAAACGCCAGCAACGCGGCCTTTTTACGGTTCCTGGCCTTTTGCTGGCCTTTTGC
TCACATGGCTCGACAGATCT
Features (pLannotate 1.2.2; 20 found; start..end, strand, type, name):
    140..517     +  enhancer       CMV enhancer: human cytomegalovirus immediate early enhancer
    518..729     +  promoter       CMV promoter: human cytomegalovirus (CMV) immediate early promoter
    890..1022    +  intron         chimeric intron: chimera between introns from human β-globin and immunoglobulin heavy chain genes
   1067..1085    +  promoter       T7 promoter: promoter for bacteriophage T7 RNA polymerase
   1191..1217    +  CDS            3xHA (fragment): three tandem HA epitope tags
   1218..3572    +  CDS            TNRC6A (fragment): TNR6A_HUMAN - Also known as CAGH26, KIAA1460, TNRC6. Experimental evidence at protein level: Swiss-Prot protein existence level 1. Plays a role in RNA-mediated gene silencing by both micro- RNAs (miRNAs) and short interfering RNAs (siRNAs). Required for miRNA- dependent repression of translation and for siRNA-dependent endonucleolytic cleavage of complementary mRNAs by argonaute family proteins. As a scaffolding protein, associates with argonaute proteins bound to partially complementary mRNAs, and can simultaneously recruit CCR4-NOT and PAN deadenylase complexes. From Homo sapiens (Human).
   3603..3620    -  promoter       T3 promoter (fragment): promoter for bacteriophage T3 RNA polymerase
   3638..3759    -  polyA_signal   SV40 poly(A) signal: SV40 polyadenylation signal
   3782..3850    -  CDS            large T antigen (fragment): large T antigen from SV40 (simian virus 40)
   3874..3941    +  CDS            lacZα (fragment): LacZα fragment of β-galactosidase; lacZ fragment
   3945..4373    +  rep_origin     f1 ori (sequence partly withheld): f1 bacteriophage origin of replication; arrow indicates direction of (+) strand synthesis
   4401..4452    -  misc_feature   bom (fragment): basis of mobility region from pBR322
   4517..4874    +  promoter       SV40 promoter: SV40 enhancer and early promoter
   4925..5716    +  CDS            neo: KKA2_KLEPN - Also known as kan, nptII. Experimental evidence at protein level: Swiss-Prot protein existence level 1. Resistance to kanamycin, neomycin, paromomycin, ribostamycin, butirosin and gentamicin B. From Klebsiella pneumoniae.
   5783..5831    +  polyA_signal   poly(A) signal: synthetic polyadenylation signal
   5851..5905    -  misc_feature   bom (fragment): basis of mobility region from pBR322
   6007..6042    -  CDS            rop (fragment): Rop protein, which maintains plasmids at low copy number; rop
   6137..6241    +  promoter       AmpR promoter: bla
   6242..7102    +  CDS            AmpR: β-lactamase; bla; confers resistance to ampicillin, carbenicillin, and related antibiotics
   7273..7861    +  rep_origin     ori: high-copy-number ColE1/pMB1/pBR322/pUC origin of replication
