[The description below was written by a language model from this plasmid's Addgene catalogue record and pLannotate feature annotations shown in this document.]
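Description:
pCIneo-lambdaN-HA-HsTNRC6A-C-term_F is a mammalian expression plasmid of about 7.9 kb built on the pCI-neo backbone. It is propagated in E. coli through a high-copy ColE1/pUC-type origin with ampicillin selection (AmpR/β-lactamase), and it also carries an f1 origin for single-stranded DNA production. For selection in mammalian cells, a separate cassette places the neomycin phosphotransferase gene under the SV40 enhancer/early promoter with a synthetic poly(A) signal, which permits G418 selection of stable transfectants.

The expression unit consists of the human CMV immediate-early enhancer and promoter followed by the chimeric β-globin/immunoglobulin intron, which generally improves expression of the transcript, and it ends in an SV40 polyadenylation signal. A T7 promoter lies upstream of the coding region and a T3 promoter fragment downstream. The open reading frame encodes a C-terminal fragment of human TNRC6A (GW182), a scaffold protein of the miRNA silencing pathway that links Argonaute proteins to deadenylase complexes. The record notes one non-silent change, K1578E, relative to isoform 2. The fragment is directly preceded by an HA epitope; the annotated match is short and consistent with a single HA tag. The name indicates an N-terminal lambdaN peptide, although the feature table does not annotate it, presumably in the unannotated stretch ahead of the HA tag. LambdaN binds boxB RNA hairpins, so the fusion is suited to tethering assays in which the protein is recruited to a boxB-containing reporter mRNA. This fits the associated study, which showed that TNRC6 C-terminal domains silence bound transcripts independently of Argonaute proteins.
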