Addgene plasmid #146294: pCIneo-lambdaN-HA-HsTNRC6A-C-term_F
Purpose: Mammalian Expression of HsTNRC6A-Cterm
Depositing lab: Elisa Izaurralde. Depositing organization: Max Planck Institute for Developmental Biology. Publication: The C-terminal domains of human TNRC6A, TNRC6B, and TNRC6C silence bound transcripts independently of Argonaute proteins. Lazzaretti D, Tournier I, Izaurralde E. RNA. 2009 Jun . 15(6):1059-66. 10.1261/rna.1606309 PubMed 19383768.
Backbone
  Vector backbone: pCI-neo
  Vector type: Mammalian Expression
Growth in bacteria
  Bacterial resistance: Ampicillin, 100 μg/mL
  Growth temperature: 37°C
  Growth strain: DH5alpha
  Copy number: High Copy
Gene/Insert
  Gene/Insert name: HsTNRC6A-Cterm
  Species: H. sapiens (human)
  Mutation: one non silent mutation K1578E compared to the sequence of isoform2 given by Uniprot: Q8NDV7-2
  Entrez Gene: TNRC6A (a.k.a. CAGH26, FAME6, GW1, GW182, TNRC6)
  Cloning method: Unknown
Terms and licenses: Academic/Nonprofit Terms; Industry Terms: Not Available to Industry
Depositor comments: Plasmids from this collection were made available to the research community and donated after the lab closed. Please note that the sequence provided by the depositing laboratory may be theoretical/predicted or based on Sanger sequencing results. There may be discrepancies between sequencing results obtained by Addgene and the depositor sequence. If an Addgene verified sequence is not available, please contact before placing your order to request that our lab fully sequence the plasmid.
How to cite: pCIneo-lambdaN-HA-HsTNRC6A-C-term_F was a gift from Elisa Izaurralde (Addgene plasmid # 146294 ; http://n2t.net/addgene:146294 ; RRID:Addgene_146294)
